Addgene plasmid #102701: pMA_Level 1A
Purpose: Mobius Assembly Level 1 Acceptor Vector A
Depositing lab: Naomi Nakayama. Depositing organization: University of Edinburgh. Publication: Mobius Assembly: A versatile Golden-Gate framework towards universal DNA assembly. Andreou AI, Nakayama N. PLoS One. 2018 Jan 2;13(1):e0189892. doi: 10.1371/journal.pone.0189892. eCollection 2018. PubMed 29293531.
Backbone
  Vector backbone: derived from pSB1K3
  Backbone manufacturer: Self-made
  Backbone size w/o insert (bp): 2195
  Total vector size (bp): 3101
  Vector type: Synthetic Biology
Growth in bacteria
  Bacterial resistance: Kanamycin, 50 μg/mL
  Growth temperature: 37°C
  Growth strain: DH5alpha
  Copy number: High Copy
Gene/Insert
  Gene/Insert name: J23106:B0034:spisPink:rrnBT1-T7TE
  Insert size (bp): 906
  Cloning method: Restriction Enzyme; 5′ cloning site EcoRI (not destroyed); 3′ cloning site PstI (not destroyed)
  Sequencing primers: 5′ tgccacctgacgtctaagaa; 3′ attaccgcctttgagtgagc
Terms and licenses: Academic/Nonprofit Terms; Industry Terms: Not Available to Industry
How to cite: pMA_Level 1A was a gift from Naomi Nakayama (Addgene plasmid # 102701 ; http://n2t.net/addgene:102701 ; RRID:Addgene_102701)
