[The description below was written by a language model from this plasmid's Addgene catalogue record and pLannotate feature annotations shown in this document.]
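Description:
pMA_Level 1A is one of the Level 1 acceptor vectors (position A) of the Mobius Assembly system, a Golden Gate-style framework for hierarchical DNA assembly. It is a small synthetic-biology plasmid of 3,101 bp built on a backbone derived from the BioBrick vector pSB1K3. It is maintained in E. coli at high copy through a ColE1/pUC-type origin. Selection is with kanamycin, conferred by an aph(3')-Ia aminoglycoside phosphotransferase gene that the annotation places downstream of a cat promoter and upstream of a lambda t0 terminator. Additional terminators, a his operon terminator and a putative bacterial terminator, flank the cloning region. As in the parental BioBrick backbone, they presumably insulate it from read-through transcription.

The 906 bp insert, sitting between retained EcoRI and PstI sites, is a constitutive bacterial expression cassette. It comprises the Anderson-family promoter J23106, the B0034 ribosome binding site, the coding sequence for spisPink (a pink chromoprotein from the coral Stylophora pistillata), and a double rrnB T1–T7Te terminator. The automated annotation labels the promoter as a fragment of J23119, which reflects the close sequence similarity among Anderson promoters rather than a conflict with the catalogue entry.

In acceptor vectors of this kind, the chromoprotein cassette typically serves as a visual dropout marker. Colonies carrying the unmodified vector are coloured, whereas clones in which an assembled transcription unit has replaced the cassette are white. The record does not list the Type IIS restriction sites or the overhangs that define the "A" position, so those details cannot be given here.
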