Features (pLannotate 1.2.2; 10 found; start..end, strand, type, name):
      1..58      +  terminator     his operon terminator: This putative transcriptin terminator from the E. coli his operon has a 2-bp deletion introduced during synthesis. Its efficiency has not been determined.
    253..841     -  rep_origin     ori: high-copy-number ColE1/pMB1/pBR322/pUC origin of replication
   1024..1118    -  terminator     lambda t0 terminator: transcription terminator from phage lambda
   1139..1954    -  CDS            KanR: aminoglycoside phosphotransferase; aph(3')-Ia; confers resistance to kanamycin in bacteria or G418 (Geneticin®) in eukaryotes
   1955..2052    -  promoter       cat promoter: promoter of the E. coli cat gene encoding chloramphenicol acetyltransferase
   2138..2181    -  terminator     bacterial terminator: putative bacterial transcription terminator
   2218..2246    +  promoter       J23119 promoter (fragment): bacterial promoter (Registry of Standard Biological Parts BBa J23119)
   2273..2944    +  CDS            spisCP: spisCP is a fluorescent protein published in 2008, derived from Stylophora pistillata. It is reported to be a tetramer.
   2955..3026    +  terminator     rrnB T1 terminator: transcription terminator T1 from the E. coli rrnB gene
   3042..3069    +  terminator     T7Te terminator: phage T7 early transcription terminator
>Addgene plasmid #102701 | pMA_Level 1A | addgene full sequence | sequence record 201175 | Addgene NGS Result
TCCGGCAAAAAAGGGCAAGGTGTCACCACCCTGCCCTTTTTCTTTAAAACCGAAAAGATTACTTCGCGTT
ATGCAGGCTTCCTCGCTCACTGACTCGCTGCGCTCGGTCGTTCGGCTGCGGCGAGCGGTATCAGCTCACT
CAAAGGCGGTAATACGGTTATCCACAGAATCAGGGGATAACGCAGGAAAGAACATGTGAGCAAAAGGCCA
GCAAAAGGCCAGGAACCGTAAAAAGGCCGCGTTGCTGGCGTTTTTCCACAGGCTCCGCCCCCCTGACGAG
CATCACAAAAATCGACGCTCAAGTCAGAGGTGGCGAAACCCGACAGGACTATAAAGATACCAGGCGTTTC
CCCCTGGAAGCTCCCTCGTGCGCTCTCCTGTTCCGACCCTGCCGCTTACCGGATACCTGTCCGCCTTTCT
CCCTTCGGGAAGCGTGGCGCTTTCTCATAGCTCACGCTGTAGGTATCTCAGTTCGGTGTAGGTCGTTCGC
TCCAAGCTGGGCTGTGTGCACGAACCCCCCGTTCAGCCCGACCGCTGCGCCTTATCCGGTAACTATCGTC
TTGAGTCCAACCCGGTAAGACACGACTTATCGCCACTGGCAGCAGCCACTGGTAACAGGATTAGCAGAGC
GAGGTATGTAGGCGGTGCTACAGAGTTCTTGAAGTGGTGGCCTAACTACGGCTACACTAGAAGAACAGTA
TTTGGTATCTGCGCTCTGCTGAAGCCAGTTACCTTCGGAAAAAGAGTTGGTAGCTCTTGATCCGGCAAAC
AAACCACCGCTGGTAGCGGTGGTTTTTTTGTTTGCAAGCAGCAGATTACGCGCAGAAAAAAAGGATCTCA
AGAAGATCCTTTGATCTTTTCTACGGGGTCTGACGCTCAGTGGAACGAAAACTCACGTTAAGGGATTTTG
GTCATGAGATTATCAAAAAGGATCTTCACCTAGATCCTTTTAAATTAAAAATGAAGTTTTAAATCAATCT
AAAGTATATATGAGTAAACTTGGTCTGACAGCTCGAGGCTTGGATTCTCACCAATAAAAAACGCCCGGCG
GCAACCGAGCGTTCTGAACAAATCCAGATGGAGTTCTGAGGTCATTACTGGATCTATCAACAGGAGTCCA
AGCGAGCTCGATATCAAATTAGAAAAACTCATCGAGCATCAAATGAAACTGCAATTTATTCATATCAGGA
TTATCAATACCATATTTTTGAAAAAGCCGTTTCTGTAATGAAGGAGAAAACTCACCGAGGCAGTTCCATA
GGATGGCAAGATCCTGGTATCGGTCTGCGATTCCGACTCGTCCAACATCAATACAACCTATTAATTTCCC
CTCGTCAAAAATAAGGTTATCAAGTGAGAAATCACCATGAGTGACGACTGAATCCGGTGAGAATGGCAAA
AGTTTATGCATTTCTTTCCAGACTTGTTCAACAGGCCAGCCATTACGCTCGTCATCAAAATCACTCGCAT
CAACCAAACCGTTATTCATTCGTGATTGCGCCTGAGCGAGACGAAATACGCGATCGCTGTTAAAAGGACA
ATTACAAACAGGAATCGAATGCAACCGGCGCAGGAACACTGCCAGCGCATCAACAATATTTTCACCTGAA
TCAGGATATTCTTCTAATACCTGGAATGCTGTTTTCCCTGGGATCGCAGTGGTGAGTAACCATGCATCAT
CAGGAGTACGGATAAAATGCTTGATGGTCGGAAGAGGCATAAATTCCGTCAGCCAGTTTAGTCTGACCAT
CTCATCTGTAACATCATTGGCAACGCTACCTTTGCCATGTTTCAGAAACAACTCTGGCGCATCGGGCTTC
CCATACAATCGGTAGATTGTCGCACCTGATTGCCCGACATTATCGCGAGCCCATTTATACCCATATAAAT
CAGCATCCATGTTGGAATTTAATCGCGGCCTTGAGCAAGACGTTTCCCGTTGAATATGGCTCATTTTAGC
TTCCTTAGCTCCTGAAAATCTCGATAACTCAAAAAATACGCCCGGTAGTGATCTTATTTCATTATGGTGA
AAGTTGGAACCTCTTACGTGCCCGATCAACTCGAGTGCCACCTGACGTCTAAGAAACCATTATTATCATG
ACATTAACCTATAAAAATAGGCGTATCACGAGGCAGAATTTCAGATAAAAAAAATCCTTAGCTTTCGCTA
AGGATGATTTCTGGAATTCCACCTGCATATGGAGAGAGACCTTTACGGCTAGCTCAGTCCTAGGTATAGT
GCTAGCTACTAGAGAAAGAGGAGAAATACTAAATGTCGCACTCAAAACAAGCACTGGCAGATACGATGAA
AATGACGTGGCTGATGGAAGGTTCGGTCAACGGTCACGCCTTTACGATTGAAGGCGAAGGTACCGGCAAA
CCGTATGAAGGTAAACAGAGTGGCACCTTTCGTGTTACGAAAGGCGGTCCGCTGCCGTTTGCGTTTGATA
TTGTCGCTCCGACCCTGAAATACGGTTTCAAATGCTTCATGAAATACCCGGCGGATATTCCGGACTACTT
TAAACTGGCCTTCCCGGAAGGCCTGACGTACGATCGTAAAATTGCGTTTGAAGACGGCGGTTGTGCGACC
GCCACGGTCGAAATGAGCCTGAAGGGTAACACCCTGGTGCATAAAACGAACTTTCAGGGCGGTAATTTCC
CGATTGATGGTCCGGTGATGCAAAAACGCACCCTGGGCTGGGAACCGACCTCTGAAAAAATGACGCCGTG
CGATGGTATTATCAAAGGCGACACCATCATGTACCTGATGGTTGAAGGCGGTAAAACGCTGAAATGTCGT
TATGAAAACAATTACCGCGCCAACAAACCAGTGCTGATGCCGCCGAGCCACTTTGTGGATCTGCGTCTGA
CCCGCACGAATCTGGATAAAGAAGGTCTGGCGTTCAAACTGGAAGAATATGCTGTTGCCCGTGTGCTGGA
AGTGTAATAAGCTTCAAATAAAACGAAAGGCTCAGTCGAAAGACTGGGCCTTTCGTTTTATCTGTTGTTT
GTCGGTGAACGCTCTCTACTAGAGTCACACTGGCTCACCTTCGGGTGGGCCTTTCTGCGGGTCTCACGCT
CAGAATATGCAGGTGCTGCAG
